>Addgene plasmid #118615 | pMCh1753_S2F-IMCg_doxy-CMV_mChe-Cdc42E7-E63'UTR | addgene full sequence | sequence record 235370 | Addgene NGS Result
AAGCTAGCTTTGCTCTTAGGAGTTTCCTAATACATCCCAAACTCAAATATATAAAGCATTTGACTTGTTC
TATGCCCTAGGGGGCGGGGGGAAGCTAAGCCAGCTTTTTTTAACATTTAAAATGTTAATTCCATTTTAAA
TGCACAGATGTTTTTATTTCATAAGGGTTTCAATGTGCATGAATGCTGCAATATTCCTGTTACCAAAGCT
AGTATAAATAAAAATAGATAAACGTGGAAATTACTTAGAGTTTCTGTCATTAACGTTTCCTTCCTCAGTT
GACAACATAAATGCGCTGCTGAGAAGCCAGTTTGCATCTGTCAGGATCAATTTCCCATTATGCCAGTCAT
ATTAATTACTAGTCAATTAGTTGATTTTTATTTTTGACATATACATGTGAAAGACCCCACCTGTAGGTTT
GGCAAGCTAGCTTAAGTAACGCCATTTTGCAAGGCATGGAAAAATACATAACTGAGAATAGAAAAGTTCA
GATCAAGGTCAGGAACAGATGGAACAGCTGAATATGGGCCAAACAGGATATCTGTGGTAAGCAGTTCCTG
CCCCGGCTCAGGGCCAAGAACAGATGGAACAGCTGAATATGGGCCAAACAGGATATCTGTGGTAAGCAGT
TCCTGCCCCGGCTCAGGGCCAAGAACAGATGGTCCCCAGATGCGGTCCAGCCCTCAGCAGTTTCTAGAGA
ACCATCAGATGTTTCCAGGGTGCCCCAAGGACCTGAAATGACCCTGTGCCTTATTTGAACTAACCAATCA
GTTCGCTTCTCGCTTCTGTTCGCGCGCTTCTGCTCCCCGAGCTCAATAAAAGAGCCCACAACCCCTCACT
CGGCGCGCCAGTCCTCCGATTGACTGAGTCGCCCGGGTACCCGTGTATCCAATAAACCCTCTTGCAGTTG
CATCCGACTTGTGGTCTCGCTGTTCCTTGGGAGGGTCTCCTCTGAGTGATTGACTACCCGTCAGCGGGGG
TCTTTCATTTGGGGGCTCGTCCGGGATCGGGAGACCCCTGCCCAGGGACCACCGACCCACCACCGGGAGG
TAAGCTGGCCAGCAACTTATCTGTGTCTGTCCGATTGTCTAGTGTCTATGACTGATTTTATGCGCCTGCG
TCGGTACTAGTTAGCTAACTAGCTCTGTATCTGGCGGACCCGTGGTGGAACTGACGAGTTCGGAACACCC
GGCCGCAACCCTGGGAGACGTCCCAGGGACTTCGGGGGCCGTTTTTGTGGCCCGACCTGAGTCCTAAAAT
CCCGATCGTTTAGGACTCTTTGGTGCACCCCCCTTAGAGGAGGGATATGTGGTTCTGGTAGGAGACGAGA
ACCTAAAACAGTTCCCGCCTCCGTCTGAATTTTTGCTTTCGGTTTGGGACCGAAGCCGCGCCGCGCGTCT
TGTCTGCTGCAGCATCGTTCTGTGTTGTCTCTGTCTGACTGTGTTTCTGTATTTGTCTGAAAATATGGGC
CCGGGCTAGCCTGTTACCACTCCCTTAAGTTTGACCTTAGGTCACTGGAAAGATGTCGAGCGGATCGCTC
ACAACCAGTCGGTAGATGTCAAGAAGAGACGTTGGGTTACCTTCTGCTCTGCAGAATGGCCAACCTTTAA
CGTCGGATGGCCGCGAGACGGCACCTTTAACCGAGACCTCATCACCCAGGTTAAGATCAAGGTCTTTTCA
CCTGGCCCGCATGGACACCCAGACCAGGTCCCCTACATCGTGACCTGGGAAGCCTTGGCTTTTGACCCCC
CTCCCTGGGTCAAGCCCTTTGTACACCCTAAGCCTCCGCCTCCTCTTCCTCCATCCGCCCCGTCTCTCCC
CCTTGAACCTCCTCGTTCGACCCCGCCTCGATCCTCCCTTTATCCAGCCCTCACTCCTTCTCTAGGCGCC
CCCATATGGCCATATGAGATCCGAAGTTCCTATTCCGAAGTTCCTATTCTTCAAATAGTATAGGAACTTC
AGATCATAATCAGCCATACCACATTTGTAGAGGTTTTACTTGCTTTAAAAAACCTCCCACACCTCCCCCT
GAACCTGAAACATAAAATGAATGCAATTGTTGTTGTTAACTTGTTTATTGCAGCTTATAATGGTTACAAA
TAAGGCAATAGCATCACAAATTTCACAAATAAGGCATTTTTTTCACTGCATTCTAGTTTTGGTTTGTCCA
AACTCATCAATGTATCTTATCATGTCTGGATCTCAAATCCCTCGGAAGCTGCGCCTGTCTTAGGTTGGAG
TGATACATTTTTATCACTTTTACCCGTCTTTGGATTAGGCAGTAGCTCTGACGGCCCTCCTGTCTTAGGT
TAGTGAAAAATGTCACTCTCTTACCCGTCATTGGCTGTCCAGCTTAGCTCGCAGGGGAGGTGGTCTGGAT
CCTCACTTGTGAAGGGTTTTGTTTGTTTAATACATCTGAAAAGAATTCATATACAAAGAGTTGAGACACA
AGAAAGCATTGGTTCGACACTAACGAATCCACAAGATCAGGACTGGGGAAGGAGATTACCTAAACATTTT
TTAAAAACTGGAACCTGCAAACAAAATAATCTGATAAAGTCTCTATTAACACTTATAAAGAATCATGAGG
CTCTCGCCATTTTTCTTGCGAAAGCTTCAGCCAGTTGTTCAAAGGTTCCTCATAGGCATGGAAGAAAAAA
AGGGATAGCCCTGACTGGTCCCCATGTTGGTTAAAAGTATGCTCCCCACCCCATGCTCATAGCTTCTTAA
GGAAGCAGGCCTGTGACCTCATCACCTGAAAGGAGATGGCAATCATCAGCCATGATGTGTTTCCTAACAC
CATCCCGTTAGGAACCCTAGGTACCAGGTCTTCGGCTGAATCTAGGAACACTACACAGTGAGTTGTGAAT
CTGTGCTAAGCATGTAAGAAAATGACTGACAGGGGCAAAAGAACTTTTTTTAATTAGGAACTCAATCCAT
TTGGTGTATTTCAAAGGTGCAATACTTTTCATTTATCAATGAAAGAAGTTAGAAATTATTCCCCTCCCTA
AATCAGGAAATGGCAAACAAATACCCTTGAAAGTCACAGTCACATATAGAGTGCATCCTAGAAAGAGGGG
TGAGACAGCGTCCACCCACCTTCATGAGTTCCATCACAGACTGGACCCACTCAGAGGTGGAGAGAAAAGG
CAACTTTCAAGAAGGAATACGTTGTTAATCGAGGCGTTTCTATACTCCTTCCTAAGAGCACCAGGTGGGG
ACACGTTTGCTAAACTAGACCTAGGGAGTGGAATGTGGAAATACTCTGTCCTCCTCCCCACAGGCTGTCC
TATGGTTAACAAATTTTAAAATACAAGTCTAAGAAACAACCCCATACACACCCCAAAAGGAGAGAAGGGT
TGAGGAAAAACAAAACAAAACAAAACAGAAGACACGAAGATGCCCCAGATTACTCTCCAAAATGGAACCA
GGGAGCAGCTTTGACAATCTGAATTAGTCTGTTACAGTCAATACAAGCATGCTTGCTTTTAAACAAAAAA
ACAACAAACGTTTGTGGGGATTTTTGTTTTTTTTTTTAAACAAAGAAAACAAAAACTAGCACTCATTGCT
TTTCAGACAATACATAATTATTCAAAATTAACTATTACTGGAAGGGCAAGGAGGGGCCATACTAATGGGC
CTTGTCTCACATGAGTGCATGTGGGTAGGTGCAGGGCGTTTGTCATTATTGCAGAAACAAATTTTAATTT
TTAATCTTTAGTTTGATTTAAACATTGCTTTTAGTATGACGACAACACCAGCTGTGCAGAAAGGGCTCTG
GAGATGCGTTTAGAATATACAGCACTTCCTTTTGGGTTGAGTTTCCGGAGGCTCGAGGGCAGCTAGGATA
GCCTCATCAAACACATTCTTCAGACCTCTCTGTGTGAGGGCGGAGCACTCCACATACTTGACAGCCTTCA
GATCCCGCGCCAGCTTTTCAGCAGTCTCTGGAGTAATAGGCTTCTGTTTGTTCTTGGCAAGTTTCTCAAT
AGTAGAGGGGTCATCTCTGAGATCAATTTGGGTCCCAACAAGCAAGAAAGGAGTCTTTGGACAGTGGTGA
GTTATCTCAGGCACCCACTTTTCTTTCACATTTTCAAATGAGGATGGAGAGACCACTGAGAAACATACTA
GAAAAACATCTGTCTGTGGATAACTTAGCGGTCGTAGTCTGTCATAATCCTCTTGCCCTGCAGTATCAAA
AAGTCCAAGAGTGTATGGCTCTCCACCAATCATAACTGTGACTGCATAGTTGTCAAAAACAGTTGGTACA
TATTCCGATGGGAATTTGTTTGTTGTGTAGGATATCAGGAGACATGTTTTACCAACAGCACCATCACCAA
CAACAACACACTTAATTGTCTGCATCTTGTACAGCTCGTCCATGCCGAGAGTGATCCCGGCGGCGGTCAC
GAACTCCAGCAGGACCATGTGATCGCGCTTCTCGTTGGGGTCTTTGCTCAGGGCGGACTGGGTGCTCAGG
TAGTGGTTGTCGGGCAGCAGCACGGGGCCGTCGCCGATGGGGGTGTTCTGCTGGTAGTGGTCGGCGAGCT
GCACGCTGCCGTCCTCGATGTTGTGGCGGATCTTGAAGTTCACCTTGATGCCGTTCTTCTGCTTGTCGGC
CATGATATAGACGTTGTGGCTGTTGTAGTTGTACTCCAGCTTGTGCCCCAGGATGTTGCCGTCCTCCTTG
AAGTCGATGCCCTTCAGCTCGATGCGGTTCACCAGGGTGTCGCCCTCGAACTTCACCTCGGCGCGGGTCT
TGTAGTTGCCGTCGTCCTTGAAGAAGATGGTGCGCTCCTGGACGTAGCCTTCGGGCATGGCGGACTTGAA
GAAGTCGTGCTGCTTCATGTGGTCGGGGTAGCGGCTGAAGCACTGCACGCCGTAGGTCAGGGTGGTCACG
AGGGTGGGCCAGGGCACGGGCAGCTTGCCGGTGGTGCAGATGAACTTCAGGGTCAGCTTGCCGTAGGTGG
CATCGCCCTCGCCCTCGCCGGACACGCTGAACTTGTGGCCGTTTACGTCGCCGTCCAGCTCGACCAGGAT
GGGCACCACCCCGGTGAACAGCTCCTCGCCCTTGCTCACCATGGTGTCGACCGCGGAGGCTGGATCGGTC
CCGGTGTCTTCTATGGAGGTCAAAACAGCGTGGATGGCGTCTCCAGGCGATCTGACGGTTCACTAAACGA
GCTCTGCTTATATAGGCCTCCCACCGTACACGCCTAAAGCTTCTTTCACTTTTCTCTATCACTGATAGGG
AGTGGTAAACTCGACTTTCACTTTTCTCTATCACTGATAGGGAGTGGTAAACTCGACTTTCACTTTTCTC
TATCACTGATAGGGAGTGGTAAACTCGACTTTCACTTTTCTCTATCACTGATAGGGAGTGGTAAACTCGA
CTTTCACTTTTCTCTATCACTGATAGGGAGTGGTAAACTCGACTTTCACTTTTCTCTATCACTGATAGGG
AGTGGTAAACTCGACTTTCACTTTTCTCTATCACTGATAGGGAGTGGTAAACTCGAGGGTAGGCGTGTAC
GGTGGGAGGCCTATATAAGCAGAGCTCGTTTAGTGAACCGTCAGATCGCCTGGAGACGCCATCCACGCTG
TTTTGACCTCCATAGAAGACACCGGGACCGATCCAGCCTCCGCGGAATTCACCATGGTGAGCAAGGGCGA
GGAGGATAACATGGCCATCATCAAGGAGTTCATGCGCTTCAAGGTGCACATGGAGGGCTCCGTGAACGGC
CACGAGTTCGAGATCGAGGGCGAGGGCGAGGGCCGCCCCTACGAGGGCACCCAGACCGCCAAGCTGAAGG
TGACCAAGGGTGGCCCCCTGCCCTTCGCCTGGGACATCCTGTCCCCTCAGTTCATGTACGGCTCCAAGGC
CTACGTGAAGCACCCCGCCGACATCCCCGACTACTTGAAGCTGTCCTTCCCCGAGGGCTTCAAGTGGGAG
CGCGTGATGAACTTCGAGGACGGCGGCGTGGTGACCGTGACCCAGGACTCCTCCCTGCAGGACGGCGAGT
TCATCTACAAGGTGAAGCTGCGCGGCACCAACTTCCCCTCCGACGGCCCCGTAATGCAGAAGAAGACCAT
GGGCTGGGAGGCCTCCTCCGAGCGGATGTACCCCGAGGACGGCGCCCTGAAGGGCGAGATCAAGCAGAGG
CTGAAGCTGAAGGACGGCGGCCACTACGACGCTGAGGTCAAGACCACCTACAAGGCCAAGAAGCCCGTGC
AGCTGCCCGGCGCCTACAACGTCAACATCAAGTTGGACATCACCTCCCACAACGAGGACTACACCATCGT
GGAACAGTACGAACGCGCCGAGGGCCGCCACTCCACCGGCGGCATGGACGAGCTGTACAAGATGCAGACA
ATTAAGTGTGTTGTTGTTGGTGATGGTGCTGTTGGTAAAACATGTCTCCTGATATCCTACACAACAAACA
AATTCCCATCGGAATATGTACCAACTGTTTTTGACAACTATGCAGTCACAGTTATGATTGGTGGAGAGCC
ATACACTCTTGGACTTTTTGATACTGCAGGGCAAGAGGATTATGACAGACTACGACCGCTAAGTTATCCA
CAGACAGATGTTTTTCTAGTATGTTTCTCAGTGGTCTCTCCATCCTCATTTGAAAATGTGAAAGAAAAGT
GGGTGCCTGAGATAACTCACCACTGTCCAAAGACTCCTTTCTTGCTTGTTGGGACCCAAATTGATCTCAG
AGATGACCCCTCTACTATTGAGAAACTTGCCAAGAACAAACAGAAGCCTATTACTCCAGAGACTGCTGAA
AAGCTGGCGCGGGATCTGAAGGCTGTCAAGTATGTGGAGTGCTCCGCCCTCACACAGAAAGGCCTAAAGA
ATGTGTTTGATGAAGCAATATTGGCTGCCCTGGAGCCTCCAGAACCGAAGAAGAGCCGCAGGTGTGTGCT
GCTATGAACCGTTTTCTCCTTCCCCTCTTTGCTGCTGCTTCCTGTCCCACTACTGTAGAAAGATCATTTA
AAACAAAGGAATAAAACCGTCCTGTTTGAAAGCCTCTGCGTCTTCTTACTCAACACTTTAGAGCAAACTC
TGTATTCATTTTTGATCATGAATGCAATTAGAATATTTTTTGTGATCAGTAGTCACGTTAGACTTGTTTA
ACTTTCTGCTGCTTGAGTTGCCTGATGCTCAGAGCTTTTGGTTTGAATTATTGCAAAAGGGAATGTGGTC
TGGCATTAAGAATGATGTCTTCTTGGAGAAAATAAGAGTTTTAACGCTTCTAGATGTTAGTTCTAGATGG
AGAAAGCATCACTAAACATCATTTTACTCTTACTGATTGTTAATTGTAATTGCATGACACACTATGAAAA
GGGTTGGCTTGCTAGTAGAGTGTAATGGGGAAGGGAGGATTCTCATGGTTTTCCTGTGTGCAGTGAAACT
TTTGTGTTGCTCTTGCTTTGGCTGTTTGTGCCGTAGGTGGAGTGTTTGTCATTCTGGGATGGGGAAGGTA
TCCATGTATCTGCTTACTGCTTTATGAGTTCATTGTTATACATTATCTCCTAATCCTAGCATCCATTTAA
CAATTGACTTAAGATTTGCTGAGATTGAAATGTAAAGCTATTGCCTTTATATTTTCCTGCTTTTGATTCT
ATTGTTGTGAGGGAAACATACAGTTGTGGTTATCTTTACATTTTGAAATTAAAAATATACAATTGTTTGT
ATAAAGCGGCCGCAGACATGATAAGATACATTGATGAGTTTGGACAAACCACAACTAGAATGCAGTGAAA
AAAATGCTTTATTTGTGAAATTTGTGATGCTATTGCTTTATTTGTAACCATTATAAGCTGCAATAAACAA
GTTAACAACAACAATTGCATTCATTTTATGTTTCAGGTTCAGGGGGAGATGTGGGAGGTTTTTTAAAGCA
AGTAAAACCTCTACAAATGTGGTAAAATCCGATAAGGATCGATCCGGCGAAGTTCCTATTCCGAAGTTCC
TATTCTCTAGAAAGTATAGGAACTTCAGATCCGGATTAGTCCAATTTGTTAAAGACAGGATATCAGTGGT
CCAGGCTCTAGTTTTGACTCAACAATATCACCAGCTGAAGCCTATAGAGTACGAGCCATAGATAAAATAA
AAGATTTTATTTAGTCTCCAGAAAAAGGGGGGAATGAAAGACCCCACCTGTAGGTTTGGCAAGCTAGCTC
GACTTCTGTTCGCGCGCTTCTGCTCCCCGAGCTCGAGCCCACAACCCCTCACTCGGGGCGCCAGTCCTCC
GATTGACTGAGTCGCCCGGGTACCCGTGTATCCAATAAACCCTCTTGCAGTTGCATCCGACTTGTGGTCT
CGCTGTTCCTTGGGAGGGTCTCCTCTGAGTGATTGACTACCCGTCAGCGGGGGTCTTTCACATGCAGCAT
GTATCAAAATTAATTTGGTTTTTTTTCTTAAGTATTTACATTAAATGGCCATAGTACTTAAAGTTACATT
GGCTTCCTTGAAATAAACATGGAGTATTCAGAATGTGTCATAAATATTTCTAATTTTAAGATAGTATCTC
CATTGGCTTTCTACTTTTTCTTTTATTTTTTTTTGTCCTCTGTCTTCCATTTGTTGTTGTTGTTGTTTGT
TTGTTTGTTTGTTGGTTGGTTGGTTAATTTTTTTTTAAAGATCCTACACTATAGTTCAAGCTAGACTATT
AGCTACTCTGTAACCCAGGGTGACCTTGAAGTCATGGGTAGCCTGCTGTTTTAGCCTTCCCACATCTAAG
ATTACAGGTATGAGCTATCATTTTTGGTATATTGATTGATTGATTGATTGATGTGTGTGTGTGTGATTGT
GTTTGTGTGTGTGATTGTGTATATGTGTGTATGGTTGTGTGTGATTGTGTGTATGTATGTTTGTGTGTGA
TTGTGTGTGTGTGATTGTGCATGTGTGTGTGTGTGATTGTGTTTATGTGTATGATTGTGTGTGTGTGTGT
GTGTGTGTGTGTGTGTGTGTGTGTGTGTGTGTTGTGTATATATATTTATGGTAGTGAGAGGCAACGCTCC
GGCTCAGGTGTCAGGTTGGTTTTTGAGACAGAGTCTTTCACTTAGCTTGGAATTAATTCACTGGCCGTCG
TTTTACAACGTCGTGACTGGGAAAACCCTGGCGTTACCCAACTTAATCGCCTTGCAGCACATCCCCCTTT
CGCCAGCTGGCGTAATAGCGAAGAGGCCCGCACCGATCGCCCTTCCCAACAGTTGCGCAGCCTGAATGGC
GAATGGCGCCTGATGCGGTATTTTCTCCTTACGCATCTGTGCGGTATTTCACACCGCATATGGTGCACTC
TCAGTACAATCTGCTCTGATGCCGCATAGTTAAGCCAGCCCCGACACCCGCCAACACCCGCTGACGCGCC
CTGACGGGCTTGTCTGCTCCCGGCATCCGCTTACAGACAAGCTGTGACCGTCTCCGGGAGCTGCATGTGT
CAGAGGTTTTCACCGTCATCACCGAAACGCGCGAGACGAAAGGGCCTCGTGATACGCCTATTTTTATAGG
TTAATGTCATGATAATAATGGTTTCTTAGACGTCAGGTGGCACTTTTCGGGGAAATGTGCGCGGAACCCC
TATTTGTTTATTTTTCTAAATACATTCAAATATGTATCCGCTCATGAGACAATAACCCTGATAAATGCTT
CAATAATATTGAAAAAGGAAGAGTATGAGTATTCAACATTTCCGTGTCGCCCTTATTCCCTTTTTTGCGG
CATTTTGCCTTCCTGTTTTTGCTCACCCAGAAACGCTGGTGAAAGTAAAAGATGCTGAAGATCAGTTGGG
TGCACGAGTGGGTTACATCGAACTGGATCTCAACAGCGGTAAGATCCTTGAGAGTTTTCGCCCCGAAGAA
CGTTTTCCAATGATGAGCACTTTTAAAGTTCTGCTATGTGGCGCGGTATTATCCCGTATTGACGCCGGGC
AAGAGCAACTCGGTCGCCGCATACACTATTCTCAGAATGACTTGGTTGAGTACTCACCAGTCACAGAAAA
GCATCTTACGGATGGCATGACAGTAAGAGAATTATGCAGTGCTGCCATAACCATGAGTGATAACACTGCG
GCCAACTTACTTCTGACAACGATCGGAGGACCGAAGGAGCTAACCGCTTTTTTGCACAACATGGGGGATC
ATGTAACTCGCCTTGATCGTTGGGAACCGGAGCTGAATGAAGCCATACCAAACGACGAGCGTGACACCAC
GATGCCTGTAGCAATGGCAACAACGTTGCGCAAACTATTAACTGGCGAACTACTTACTCTAGCTTCCCGG
CAACAATTAATAGACTGGATGGAGGCGGATAAAGTTGCAGGACCACTTCTGCGCTCGGCCCTTCCGGCTG
GCTGGTTTATTGCTGATAAATCTGGAGCCGGTGAGCGTGGGTCTCGCGGTATCATTGCAGCACTGGGGCC
AGATGGTAAGCCCTCCCGTATCGTAGTTATCTACACGACGGGGAGTCAGGCAACTATGGATGAACGAAAT
AGACAGATCGCTGAGATAGGTGCCTCACTGATTAAGCATTGGTAACTGTCAGACCAAGTTTACTCATATA
TACTTTAGATTGATTTAAAACTTCATTTTTAATTTAAAAGGATCTAGGTGAAGATCCTTTTTGATAATCT
CATGACCAAAATCCCTTAACGTGAGTTTTCGTTCCACTGAGCGTCAGACCCCGTAGAAAAGATCAAAGGA
TCTTCTTGAGATCCTTTTTTTCTGCGCGTAATCTGCTGCTTGCAAACAAAAAAACCACCGCTACCAGCGG
TGGTTTGTTTGCCGGATCAAGAGCTACCAACTCTTTTTCCGAAGGTAACTGGCTTCAGCAGAGCGCAGAT
ACCAAATACTGTTCTTCTAGTGTAGCCGTAGTTAGGCCACCACTTCAAGAACTCTGTAGCACCGCCTACA
TACCTCGCTCTGCTAATCCTGTTACCAGTGGCTGCTGCCAGTGGCGATAAGTCGTGTCTTACCGGGTTGG
ACTCAAGACGATAGTTACCGGATAAGGCGCAGCGGTCGGGCTGAACGGGGGGTTCGTGCACACAGCCCAG
CTTGGAGCGAACGACCTACACCGAACTGAGATACCTACAGCGTGAGCTATGAGAAAGCGCCACGCTTCCC
GAAGGGAGAAAGGCGGACAGGTATCCGGTAAGCGGCAGGGTCGGAACAGGAGAGCGCACGAGGGAGCTTC
CAGGGGGAAACGCCTGGTATCTTTATAGTCCTGTCGGGTTTCGCCACCTCTGACTTGAGCGTCGATTTTT
GTGATGCTCGTCAGGGGGGCGGAGCCTATGGAAAAACGCCAGCAACGCGGCCTTTTTACGGTTCCTGGCC
TTTTGCTGGCCTTTTGCTCACATGTTCTTTCCTGCGTTATCCCCTGATTCTGTGGATAACCGTATTACCG
CCTTTGAGTGAGCTGATACCGCTCGCCGCAGCCGAACGACCGAGCGCAGCGAGTCAGTGAGCGAGGAAGC
GGAAGAGCGCCCAATACGCAAACCGCCTCTCCCCGCGCGTTGGCCGATTCATTAATGCAGCTGGCACGAC
AGGTTTCCCGACTGGAAAGCGGGCAGTGAGCGCAACGCAATTAATGTGAGTTAGCTCACTCATTAGGCAC
CCCAGGCTTTACACTTTATGCTTCCGGCTCGTATGTTGTGTGGAATTGTGAGCGGATAACAATTTCACAC
AGGAAACAGCTATGACCATGATTACGCC
Features (pLannotate 1.2.2; 29 found; start..end, strand, type, name):
    398..989     +  LTR            LTR: long terminal repeat from Moloney murine leukemia virus
   1052..1251    +  misc_feature   MMLV Ψ: packaging signal of Moloney murine leukemia virus (MMLV)
   1303..1391    +  misc_feature   MESV Ψ (fragment): packaging signal of murine embryonic stem cell virus
   1481..1890    +  CDS            gag (truncated) (fragment): truncated Moloney murine leukemia virus (MMLV) gag gene lacking the start codon
   1962..2045    +  CDS            large T antigen (fragment): large T antigen from SV40 (simian virus 40)
   2068..2202    +  polyA_signal   SV40 poly(A) signal: SV40 polyadenylation signal
   3802..4365    -  CDS            CDC42: CDC42_BOVIN - Experimental evidence at protein level: Swiss-Prot protein existence level 1. Plasma membrane-associated small GTPase which cycles between an active GTP-bound and an inactive GDP-bound state. In active state binds to a variety of effector proteins to regulate cellular responses. Involved in epithelial cell polarization processes. Regulates the bipolar attachment of spindle microtubules to kinetochores before chromosome congression in metaphase. Regulates cell migration. In neurons, plays a role in the extension and maintenance of the formation of filopodia, thin and actin-rich su
   4366..5082    -  CDS            EGFP: EGFP is a basic (constitutively fluorescent) green fluorescent protein published in 1996, derived from Aequorea victoria. It is reported to be a rapidly-maturing weak dimer with moderate acid sensitivity.
   5180..5216    -  promoter       minimal CMV promoter (fragment): human cytomegalovirus (CMV) immediate early promoter
   5233..5503    -  protein_bind   tetracycline response element: contains seven copies of the tetracycline operator tetO tetracycline repressor TetR
   5518..5556    +  promoter       minimal CMV promoter: human cytomegalovirus (CMV) immediate early promoter
   5654..6361    +  CDS            mCherry: mCherry is a basic (constitutively fluorescent) red fluorescent protein published in 2004, derived from Discosoma sp.. It is reported to be a very rapidly-maturing monomer with low acid sensitivity.
   6362..6934    +  CDS            CDC42: CDC42_BOVIN - Experimental evidence at protein level: Swiss-Prot protein existence level 1. Plasma membrane-associated small GTPase which cycles between an active GTP-bound and an inactive GDP-bound state. In active state binds to a variety of effector proteins to regulate cellular responses. Involved in epithelial cell polarization processes. Regulates the bipolar attachment of spindle microtubules to kinetochores before chromosome congression in metaphase. Regulates cell migration. In neurons, plays a role in the extension and maintenance of the formation of filopodia, thin and actin-rich su
   7722..7843    -  polyA_signal   SV40 poly(A) signal: SV40 polyadenylation signal
   7866..7934    -  CDS            large T antigen (fragment): large T antigen from SV40 (simian virus 40)
   7959..8006    +  protein_bind   FRT: FLP-mediated recombination occurs in the 8-bp core sequence TCTAGAAA (Turan and Bode, 2011). FLP recombinase from the Saccharomyces cerevisiae 2μ plasmid
   8014..8111    +  CDS            env (fragment): murine leukemia virus gPr80 envelope polyprotein precursor; env; proteolytically cleaved into gp70SU and p15TM subunits
   8153..8189    +  LTR            3' LTR (ΔU3) (fragment): self-inactivating 3' long terminal repeat (LTR) from Moloney murine leukemia virus
   8193..8390    +  LTR            3' LTR (ΔU3) (fragment): self-inactivating 3' long terminal repeat (LTR) from Moloney murine leukemia virus
   9086..9243    +  CDS            lacZα (fragment): LacZα fragment of β-galactosidase; lacZ fragment
   9249..9348    -  misc_feature   bom (fragment): basis of mobility region from pBR322
   9450..9485    -  CDS            rop (fragment): Rop protein, which maintains plasmids at low copy number; rop
   9580..9684    +  promoter       AmpR promoter: bla
   9685..10545   +  CDS            AmpR: β-lactamase; bla; confers resistance to ampicillin, carbenicillin, and related antibiotics
  10716..11304   +  rep_origin     ori: high-copy-number ColE1/pMB1/pBR322/pUC origin of replication
  11487..11579   +  CDS            lacI (fragment): lac repressor; lacI; The lac repressor binds to the lac operator to inhibit transcription in E. coli. This inhibition can be relieved by adding lactose or isopropyl-β-D-thiogalactopyranoside (IPTG).
  11592..11613   +  protein_bind   CAP binding site: CAP binding activates transcription in the presence of cAMP. E. coli catabolite activator protein
  11628..11658   +  promoter       lac promoter: promoter for the E. coli lac operon
  11662..11684   +  protein_bind   lac operator (fragment): The lac repressor binds to the lac operator to inhibit transcription in E. coli. This inhibition can be relieved by adding lactose or isopropyl-β-D-thiogalactopyranoside (IPTG). lac repressor encoded by lacI
