[The description below was written by a language model from this plasmid's Addgene catalogue record and pLannotate feature annotations shown in this document.]
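Description:
pMCh1753_S2F-IMCg_doxy-CMV_mChe-Cdc42E7-E63'UTR is an approximately 11.7 kb mammalian expression plasmid built on the S2F backbone. The catalogue lists it as lentiviral, but the annotated viral elements are gammaretroviral. They comprise a Moloney murine leukemia virus 5' LTR, MMLV/MESV packaging signals, a truncated gag lacking its start codon, an env fragment and a self-inactivating ΔU3 3' LTR. A single FRT site, the target of FLP recombinase, lies just upstream of the 3' LTR; the record does not say how it is used. In bacteria the plasmid is maintained through a ColE1/pUC-type origin and selected with ampicillin (AmpR). Small remnants of lacZα, lacI, rop and bom come from the cloning backbone.

The payload is a bidirectional doxycycline-responsive cassette. A tetracycline response element with seven tetO copies is flanked by two divergent minimal CMV promoters, so both arms are induced together when a tet transactivator and doxycycline are present. No transactivator is annotated on this plasmid, so it presumably has to be supplied separately. The forward arm encodes mCherry fused to the N-terminus of mouse Cdc42, followed by unannotated sequence consistent with a 3' UTR and an SV40 poly(A) signal. According to the record, this is the "swap" insert, pairing the Cdc42 E7 coding isoform with the E6 3' UTR. The reverse arm, which the catalogue fields do not describe, carries an EGFP–Cdc42 fusion with its own downstream sequence and SV40 poly(A) signal. It probably serves as a co-expressed green comparison reporter, but its isoform and UTR identity are not stated. The associated study concerns how alternative 3' UTRs direct the localization of protein isoforms in neuronal compartments. The construct therefore fits two-colour imaging experiments that test the UTR's contribution to Cdc42 isoform localization.
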