Addgene plasmid #118615: pMCh1753_S2F-IMCg_doxy-CMV_mChe-Cdc42E7-E63'UTR
Purpose: expression of mChe-tagged cdc42E7-E6-3'UTR (swap) under doxy-inducible CMV promoter
Depositing lab: Marina Chekulaeva. Depositing organization: Max-Delbrueck-Centrum fuer Molekulare Medizin (MDC). Publication: Alternative 3' UTRs direct localization of functionally diverse protein isoforms in neuronal compartments. Ciolli Mattioli C, Rom A, Franke V, Imami K, Arrey G, Terne M, Woehler A, Akalin A, Ulitsky I, Chekulaeva M. Nucleic Acids Res. 2018 Dec 22. pii: 5258023. doi: 10.1093/nar/gky1270. PubMed 30590745.
Backbone
  Vector backbone: S2F
  Backbone size w/o insert (bp): 9016
  Total vector size (bp): 11725
  Vector type: Mammalian Expression, Lentiviral
Growth in bacteria
  Bacterial resistance: Ampicillin, 100 μg/mL
  Growth temperature: 37°C
  Growth strain: NEB Stable
  Copy number: Unknown
Gene/Insert
  Gene/Insert name: cdc42E7-E6 3'UTR
  Species: M. musculus (mouse)
  Insert size (bp): 1344
  GenBank ID: NM_009861 NM_001243769
  Entrez Gene: Cdc42
  Promoter: tetON CMV
  Tag / fusion protein: mCherry (N terminal on insert)
  Cloning method: Ligation Independent Cloning
  Sequencing primers: 5′ ACTTGTGGCCGTTTACGTCG
Terms and licenses: Academic/Nonprofit Terms; Industry Terms: Not Available to Industry
How to cite: pMCh1753_S2F-IMCg_doxy-CMV_mChe-Cdc42E7-E63'UTR was a gift from Marina Chekulaeva (Addgene plasmid # 118615 ; http://n2t.net/addgene:118615 ; RRID:Addgene_118615)
